Addgene plasmid #127123: px458_2A_GFP_sgRNA_RACK1
Depositing lab: Thomas Tuschl. Depositing organization: Rockefeller University. Publication: The G3BP1-Family-USP10 Deubiquitinase Complex Rescues Ubiquitinated 40S Subunits of Ribosomes Stalled in Translation from Lysosomal Degradation. Meyer C, Garzia A, Morozov P, Molina H, Tuschl T. Mol Cell. 2020 Mar 19;77(6):1193-1205.e5. doi: 10.1016/j.molcel.2019.12.024. Epub 2020 Jan 24. PubMed 31981475.
Backbone
  Vector backbone: px458_2A_GFP_sgRNA
  Vector type: CRISPR
Growth in bacteria
  Bacterial resistance: Ampicillin, 100 μg/mL
  Growth temperature: 37°C
  Growth strain: DH5alpha
  Copy number: Unknown
Gene/Insert
  Gene/Insert name: gRNA RACK1
  gRNA/shRNA sequence: ACTGCGGGGTAGTAGCGATC
  Species: H. sapiens (human)
  Entrez Gene: RACK1 (a.k.a. GNB2L1, Gnb2-rs1, H12.3, HLC-7, PIG21)
  Cloning method: Restriction Enzyme; 5′ cloning site Unknown (unknown if destroyed); 3′ cloning site Unknown (unknown if destroyed)
Terms and licenses: Academic/Nonprofit Terms; Industry Terms: Not Available to Industry
How to cite: px458_2A_GFP_sgRNA_RACK1 was a gift from Thomas Tuschl (Addgene plasmid # 127123 ; http://n2t.net/addgene:127123 ; RRID:Addgene_127123)
