[The description below was written by a language model from this plasmid's Addgene catalogue record and pLannotate feature annotations shown in this document.]
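Description:
px458_2A_GFP_sgRNA_RACK1 is an all-in-one mammalian CRISPR/Cas9 expression plasmid built on the px458 backbone and carrying a single guide RNA directed against human RACK1 (also known as GNB2L1), a component of the 40S ribosomal subunit. It is propagated in E. coli through a high-copy ColE1/pUC-type origin and selected with ampicillin via the β-lactamase gene. An f1/M13 phage origin is also present, along with short pBR322-derived bom and rop fragments that are backbone remnants.

The plasmid contains two expression units. A human U6 RNA polymerase III promoter drives the RACK1-targeting spacer, which sits in the short gap between the promoter and the Streptococcus pyogenes gRNA scaffold; a partial second scaffold fragment follows. Downstream, a hybrid promoter made of the CMV enhancer, the chicken β-actin promoter and a hybrid intron drives S. pyogenes Cas9, which the annotation tool splits into contiguous N- and C-terminal portions that together form one open reading frame. Cas9 is followed by a nucleoplasmin nuclear localization signal and EGFP, and the unit ends in a bGH polyadenylation signal. The plasmid name indicates that a 2A peptide links Cas9 and EGFP, though that element is not annotated in the feature tables. Such a linker would yield separate nuclease and reporter proteins from one transcript, so that green fluorescence marks transfected cells for identification or sorting. Only one AAV2 ITR is annotated, so the plasmid is not configured as an AAV packaging vector.

The two sequence records (sequencing-derived and depositor-supplied) differ by a few nucleotides and in start coordinate but show the same architecture. The associated publication concerns the fate of ubiquitinated 40S subunits from stalled ribosomes, which is consistent with using the plasmid to disrupt or edit RACK1 in human cells, although the record does not spell out its exact application.
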