Features (pLannotate 1.2.2; 19 found; start..end, strand, type, name):
      1..241     +  promoter       U6 promoter: RNA polymerase III promoter for human U6 snRNA
    271..346     +  misc_RNA       gRNA scaffold: guide RNA scaffold for the Streptococcus pyogenes CRISPR/Cas9 system
    353..396     +  misc_RNA       gRNA scaffold (fragment): guide RNA scaffold for the Streptococcus pyogenes CRISPR/Cas9 system
    443..728     +  enhancer       CMV enhancer: human cytomegalovirus immediate early enhancer; contains an 18-bp deletion relative to the standard CMV enhancer
    730..1007    +  promoter       chicken β-actin promoter: No description available
   1008..1236    +  intron         hybrid intron: hybrid between chicken β-actin (CBA) and minute virus of mice (MMV) introns (Gray et al., 2011)
   1374..2975    +  CDS            Cas9(N): N-terminal portion of Streptococcus pyogenes Cas9 (Zetsche et al., 2015)
   2976..5474    +  CDS            Cas9(C): C-terminal portion of Streptococcus pyogenes Cas9 (Zetsche et al., 2015)
   5475..5522    +  CDS            nucleoplasmin NLS: bipartite nuclear localization signal from nucleoplasmin
   5592..6305    +  CDS            EGFP: EGFP is a basic (constitutively fluorescent) green fluorescent protein published in 1996, derived from Aequorea victoria. It is reported to be a rapidly-maturing weak dimer with moderate acid sensitivity.
   6339..6450    +  polyA_signal   bGH poly(A) signal: bovine growth hormone polyadenylation signal
   6555..6695    +  repeat_region  AAV2 ITR: inverted terminal repeat of adeno-associated virus serotype 2 inverted
   6700..6751    -  misc_feature   bom (fragment): basis of mobility region from pBR322
   6770..7150    +  rep_origin     M13 ori (sequence partly withheld): M13 bacteriophage origin of replication; arrow indicates direction of (+) strand synthesis
   7226..7275    -  misc_feature   bom (fragment): basis of mobility region from pBR322
   7377..7412    -  CDS            rop (fragment): Rop protein, which maintains plasmids at low copy number; rop
   7507..7611    +  promoter       AmpR promoter: bla
   7612..8472    +  CDS            AmpR: β-lactamase; bla; confers resistance to ampicillin, carbenicillin, and related antibiotics
   8643..9231    +  rep_origin     ori: high-copy-number ColE1/pMB1/pBR322/pUC origin of replication
>Addgene plasmid #127123 | px458_2A_GFP_sgRNA_RACK1 | depositor full sequence | sequence record 243157 | px458_2A_GFP_sgRNA_RACK1 sequence 9292 bps
GAGGGCCTATTTCCCATGATTCCTTCATATTTGCATATACGATACAAGGCTGTTAGAGAGATAATTGGAA
TTAATTTGACTGTAAACACAAAGATATTAGTACAAAATACGTGACGTAGAAAGTAATAATTTCTTGGGTA
GTTTGCAGTTTTAAAATTATGTTTTAAAATGGACTATCATATGCTTACCGTAACTTGAAAGTATTTCGAT
TTCTTGGCTTTATATATCTTGTGGAAAGGACGAAACACCGACTGCGGGGTAGTAGCGATCGTTTTAGAGC
TAGAAATAGCAAGTTAAAATAAGGCTAGTCCGTTATCAACTTGAAAAAGTGGCACCGAGTCGGTGCTTTT
TTGTTTTAGAGCTAGAAATAGCAAGTTAAAATAAGGCTAGTCCGTTTTTAGCGCGTGCGCCAATTCTGCA
GACAAATGGCTCTAGAGGTACCCGTTACATAACTTACGGTAAATGGCCCGCCTGGCTGACCGCCCAACGA
CCCCCGCCCATTGACGTCAATAGTAACGCCAATAGGGACTTTCCATTGACGTCAATGGGTGGAGTATTTA
CGGTAAACTGCCCACTTGGCAGTACATCAAGTGTATCATATGCCAAGTACGCCCCCTATTGACGTCAATG
ACGGTAAATGGCCCGCCTGGCATTGTGCCCAGTACATGACCTTATGGGACTTTCCTACTTGGCAGTACAT
CTACGTATTAGTCATCGCTATTACCATGGTCGAGGTGAGCCCCACGTTCTGCTTCACTCTCCCCATCTCC
CCCCCCTCCCCACCCCCAATTTTGTATTTATTTATTTTTTAATTATTTTGTGCAGCGATGGGGGCGGGGG
GGGGGGGGGGGCGCGCGCCAGGCGGGGCGGGGCGGGGCGAGGGGCGGGGCGGGGCGAGGCGGAGAGGTGC
GGCGGCAGCCAATCAGAGCGGCGCGCTCCGAAAGTTTCCTTTTATGGCGAGGCGGCGGCGGCGGCGGCCC
TATAAAAAGCGAAGCGCGCGGCGGGCGGGAGTCGCTGCGACGCTGCCTTCGCCCCGTGCCCCGCTCCGCC
GCCGCCTCGCGCCGCCCGCCCCGGCTCTGACTGACCGCGTTACTCCCACAGGTGAGCGGGCGGGACGGCC
CTTCTCCTCCGGGCTGTAATTAGCTGAGCAAGAGGTAAGGGTTTAAGGGATGGTTGGTTGGTGGGGTATT
AATGTTTAATTACCTGGAGCACCTGCCTGAAATCACTTTTTTTCAGGTTGGACCGGTGCCACCATGGACT
ATAAGGACCACGACGGAGACTACAAGGATCATGATATTGATTACAAAGACGATGACGATAAGATGGCCCC
AAAGAAGAAGCGGAAGGTCGGTATCCACGGAGTCCCAGCAGCCGACAAGAAGTACAGCATCGGCCTGGAC
ATCGGCACCAACTCTGTGGGCTGGGCCGTGATCACCGACGAGTACAAGGTGCCCAGCAAGAAATTCAAGG
TGCTGGGCAACACCGACCGGCACAGCATCAAGAAGAACCTGATCGGAGCCCTGCTGTTCGACAGCGGCGA
AACAGCCGAGGCCACCCGGCTGAAGAGAACCGCCAGAAGAAGATACACCAGACGGAAGAACCGGATCTGC
TATCTGCAAGAGATCTTCAGCAACGAGATGGCCAAGGTGGACGACAGCTTCTTCCACAGACTGGAAGAGT
CCTTCCTGGTGGAAGAGGATAAGAAGCACGAGCGGCACCCCATCTTCGGCAACATCGTGGACGAGGTGGC
CTACCACGAGAAGTACCCCACCATCTACCACCTGAGAAAGAAACTGGTGGACAGCACCGACAAGGCCGAC
CTGCGGCTGATCTATCTGGCCCTGGCCCACATGATCAAGTTCCGGGGCCACTTCCTGATCGAGGGCGACC
TGAACCCCGACAACAGCGACGTGGACAAGCTGTTCATCCAGCTGGTGCAGACCTACAACCAGCTGTTCGA
GGAAAACCCCATCAACGCCAGCGGCGTGGACGCCAAGGCCATCCTGTCTGCCAGACTGAGCAAGAGCAGA
CGGCTGGAAAATCTGATCGCCCAGCTGCCCGGCGAGAAGAAGAATGGCCTGTTCGGAAACCTGATTGCCC
TGAGCCTGGGCCTGACCCCCAACTTCAAGAGCAACTTCGACCTGGCCGAGGATGCCAAACTGCAGCTGAG
CAAGGACACCTACGACGACGACCTGGACAACCTGCTGGCCCAGATCGGCGACCAGTACGCCGACCTGTTT
CTGGCCGCCAAGAACCTGTCCGACGCCATCCTGCTGAGCGACATCCTGAGAGTGAACACCGAGATCACCA
AGGCCCCCCTGAGCGCCTCTATGATCAAGAGATACGACGAGCACCACCAGGACCTGACCCTGCTGAAAGC
TCTCGTGCGGCAGCAGCTGCCTGAGAAGTACAAAGAGATTTTCTTCGACCAGAGCAAGAACGGCTACGCC
GGCTACATTGACGGCGGAGCCAGCCAGGAAGAGTTCTACAAGTTCATCAAGCCCATCCTGGAAAAGATGG
ACGGCACCGAGGAACTGCTCGTGAAGCTGAACAGAGAGGACCTGCTGCGGAAGCAGCGGACCTTCGACAA
CGGCAGCATCCCCCACCAGATCCACCTGGGAGAGCTGCACGCCATTCTGCGGCGGCAGGAAGATTTTTAC
CCATTCCTGAAGGACAACCGGGAAAAGATCGAGAAGATCCTGACCTTCCGCATCCCCTACTACGTGGGCC
CTCTGGCCAGGGGAAACAGCAGATTCGCCTGGATGACCAGAAAGAGCGAGGAAACCATCACCCCCTGGAA
CTTCGAGGAAGTGGTGGACAAGGGCGCTTCCGCCCAGAGCTTCATCGAGCGGATGACCAACTTCGATAAG
AACCTGCCCAACGAGAAGGTGCTGCCCAAGCACAGCCTGCTGTACGAGTACTTCACCGTGTATAACGAGC
TGACCAAAGTGAAATACGTGACCGAGGGAATGAGAAAGCCCGCCTTCCTGAGCGGCGAGCAGAAAAAGGC
CATCGTGGACCTGCTGTTCAAGACCAACCGGAAAGTGACCGTGAAGCAGCTGAAAGAGGACTACTTCAAG
AAAATCGAGTGCTTCGACTCCGTGGAAATCTCCGGCGTGGAAGATCGGTTCAACGCCTCCCTGGGCACAT
ACCACGATCTGCTGAAAATTATCAAGGACAAGGACTTCCTGGACAATGAGGAAAACGAGGACATTCTGGA
AGATATCGTGCTGACCCTGACACTGTTTGAGGACAGAGAGATGATCGAGGAACGGCTGAAAACCTATGCC
CACCTGTTCGACGACAAAGTGATGAAGCAGCTGAAGCGGCGGAGATACACCGGCTGGGGCAGGCTGAGCC
GGAAGCTGATCAACGGCATCCGGGACAAGCAGTCCGGCAAGACAATCCTGGATTTCCTGAAGTCCGACGG
CTTCGCCAACAGAAACTTCATGCAGCTGATCCACGACGACAGCCTGACCTTTAAAGAGGACATCCAGAAA
GCCCAGGTGTCCGGCCAGGGCGATAGCCTGCACGAGCACATTGCCAATCTGGCCGGCAGCCCCGCCATTA
AGAAGGGCATCCTGCAGACAGTGAAGGTGGTGGACGAGCTCGTGAAAGTGATGGGCCGGCACAAGCCCGA
GAACATCGTGATCGAAATGGCCAGAGAGAACCAGACCACCCAGAAGGGACAGAAGAACAGCCGCGAGAGA
ATGAAGCGGATCGAAGAGGGCATCAAAGAGCTGGGCAGCCAGATCCTGAAAGAACACCCCGTGGAAAACA
CCCAGCTGCAGAACGAGAAGCTGTACCTGTACTACCTGCAGAATGGGCGGGATATGTACGTGGACCAGGA
ACTGGACATCAACCGGCTGTCCGACTACGATGTGGACCATATCGTGCCTCAGAGCTTTCTGAAGGACGAC
TCCATCGACAACAAGGTGCTGACCAGAAGCGACAAGAACCGGGGCAAGAGCGACAACGTGCCCTCCGAAG
AGGTCGTGAAGAAGATGAAGAACTACTGGCGGCAGCTGCTGAACGCCAAGCTGATTACCCAGAGAAAGTT
CGACAATCTGACCAAGGCCGAGAGAGGCGGCCTGAGCGAACTGGATAAGGCCGGCTTCATCAAGAGACAG
CTGGTGGAAACCCGGCAGATCACAAAGCACGTGGCACAGATCCTGGACTCCCGGATGAACACTAAGTACG
ACGAGAATGACAAGCTGATCCGGGAAGTGAAAGTGATCACCCTGAAGTCCAAGCTGGTGTCCGATTTCCG
GAAGGATTTCCAGTTTTACAAAGTGCGCGAGATCAACAACTACCACCACGCCCACGACGCCTACCTGAAC
GCCGTCGTGGGAACCGCCCTGATCAAAAAGTACCCTAAGCTGGAAAGCGAGTTCGTGTACGGCGACTACA
AGGTGTACGACGTGCGGAAGATGATCGCCAAGAGCGAGCAGGAAATCGGCAAGGCTACCGCCAAGTACTT
CTTCTACAGCAACATCATGAACTTTTTCAAGACCGAGATTACCCTGGCCAACGGCGAGATCCGGAAGCGG
CCTCTGATCGAGACAAACGGCGAAACCGGGGAGATCGTGTGGGATAAGGGCCGGGATTTTGCCACCGTGC
GGAAAGTGCTGAGCATGCCCCAAGTGAATATCGTGAAAAAGACCGAGGTGCAGACAGGCGGCTTCAGCAA
AGAGTCTATCCTGCCCAAGAGGAACAGCGATAAGCTGATCGCCAGAAAGAAGGACTGGGACCCTAAGAAG
TACGGCGGCTTCGACAGCCCCACCGTGGCCTATTCTGTGCTGGTGGTGGCCAAAGTGGAAAAGGGCAAGT
CCAAGAAACTGAAGAGTGTGAAAGAGCTGCTGGGGATCACCATCATGGAAAGAAGCAGCTTCGAGAAGAA
TCCCATCGACTTTCTGGAAGCCAAGGGCTACAAAGAAGTGAAAAAGGACCTGATCATCAAGCTGCCTAAG
TACTCCCTGTTCGAGCTGGAAAACGGCCGGAAGAGAATGCTGGCCTCTGCCGGCGAACTGCAGAAGGGAA
ACGAACTGGCCCTGCCCTCCAAATATGTGAACTTCCTGTACCTGGCCAGCCACTATGAGAAGCTGAAGGG
CTCCCCCGAGGATAATGAGCAGAAACAGCTGTTTGTGGAACAGCACAAGCACTACCTGGACGAGATCATC
GAGCAGATCAGCGAGTTCTCCAAGAGAGTGATCCTGGCCGACGCTAATCTGGACAAAGTGCTGTCCGCCT
ACAACAAGCACCGGGATAAGCCCATCAGAGAGCAGGCCGAGAATATCATCCACCTGTTTACCCTGACCAA
TCTGGGAGCCCCTGCCGCCTTCAAGTACTTTGACACCACCATCGACCGGAAGAGGTACACCAGCACCAAA
GAGGTGCTGGACGCCACCCTGATCCACCAGAGCATCACCGGCCTGTACGAGACACGGATCGACCTGTCTC
AGCTGGGAGGCGACAAAAGGCCGGCGGCCACGAAAAAGGCCGGCCAGGCAAAAAAGAAAAAGGAATTCGG
CAGTGGAGAGGGCAGAGGAAGTCTGCTAACATGCGGTGACGTCGAGGAGAATCCTGGCCCAGTGAGCAAG
GGCGAGGAGCTGTTCACCGGGGTGGTGCCCATCCTGGTCGAGCTGGACGGCGACGTAAACGGCCACAAGT
TCAGCGTGTCCGGCGAGGGCGAGGGCGATGCCACCTACGGCAAGCTGACCCTGAAGTTCATCTGCACCAC
CGGCAAGCTGCCCGTGCCCTGGCCCACCCTCGTGACCACCCTGACCTACGGCGTGCAGTGCTTCAGCCGC
TACCCCGACCACATGAAGCAGCACGACTTCTTCAAGTCCGCCATGCCCGAAGGCTACGTCCAGGAGCGCA
CCATCTTCTTCAAGGACGACGGCAACTACAAGACCCGCGCCGAGGTGAAGTTCGAGGGCGACACCCTGGT
GAACCGCATCGAGCTGAAGGGCATCGACTTCAAGGAGGACGGCAACATCCTGGGGCACAAGCTGGAGTAC
AACTACAACAGCCACAACGTCTATATCATGGCCGACAAGCAGAAGAACGGCATCAAGGTGAACTTCAAGA
TCCGCCACAACATCGAGGACGGCAGCGTGCAGCTCGCCGACCACTACCAGCAGAACACCCCCATCGGCGA
CGGCCCCGTGCTGCTGCCCGACAACCACTACCTGAGCACCCAGTCCGCCCTGAGCAAAGACCCCAACGAG
AAGCGCGATCACATGGTCCTGCTGGAGTTCGTGACCGCCGCCGGGATCACTCTCGGCATGGACGAGCTGT
ACAAGGAATTCTAACTAGAGCTCGCTGATCAGCCTCGACTGTGCCTTCTAGTTGCCAGCCATCTGTTGTT
TGCCCCTCCCCCGTGCCTTCCTTGACCCTGGAAGGTGCCACTCCCACTGTCCTTTCCTAATAAAATGAGG
AAATTGCATCGCATTGTCTGAGTAGGTGTCATTCTATTCTGGGGGGTGGGGTGGGGCAGGACAGCAAGGG
GGAGGATTGGGAAGAGAATAGCAGGCATGCTGGGGAGCGGCCGCAGGAACCCCTAGTGATGGAGTTGGCC
ACTCCCTCTCTGCGCGCTCGCTCGCTCACTGAGGCCGGGCGACCAAAGGTCGCCCGACGCCCGGGCTTTG
CCCGGGCGGCCTCAGTGAGCGAGCGAGCGCGCAGCTGCCTGCAGGGGCGCCTGATGCGGTATTTTCTCCT
TACGCATCTGTGCGGTATTTCACACCGCATA
[142 nt withheld, positions 6752-6893]
C
[141 nt withheld, positions 6895-7035]
CCTTTGACGTTGGAGTCCACGTTCTTT
[37 nt withheld, positions 7063-7099]
ACCCTATCTCGGGCTATTCTTTTGATTTATAAGGGATTTTGCCGATTTCGGCCTATTGGTTAAAAAATGA
GCTGATTTAACAAAAATTTAACGCGAATTTTAACAAAATATTAACGTTTACAATTTTATGGTGCACTCTC
AGTACAATCTGCTCTGATGCCGCATAGTTAAGCCAGCCCCGACACCCGCCAACACCCGCTGACGCGCCCT
GACGGGCTTGTCTGCTCCCGGCATCCGCTTACAGACAAGCTGTGACCGTCTCCGGGAGCTGCATGTGTCA
GAGGTTTTCACCGTCATCACCGAAACGCGCGAGACGAAAGGGCCTCGTGATACGCCTATTTTTATAGGTT
AATGTCATGATAATAATGGTTTCTTAGACGTCAGGTGGCACTTTTCGGGGAAATGTGCGCGGAACCCCTA
TTTGTTTATTTTTCTAAATACATTCAAATATGTATCCGCTCATGAGACAATAACCCTGATAAATGCTTCA
ATAATATTGAAAAAGGAAGAGTATGAGTATTCAACATTTCCGTGTCGCCCTTATTCCCTTTTTTGCGGCA
TTTTGCCTTCCTGTTTTTGCTCACCCAGAAACGCTGGTGAAAGTAAAAGATGCTGAAGATCAGTTGGGTG
CACGAGTGGGTTACATCGAACTGGATCTCAACAGCGGTAAGATCCTTGAGAGTTTTCGCCCCGAAGAACG
TTTTCCAATGATGAGCACTTTTAAAGTTCTGCTATGTGGCGCGGTATTATCCCGTATTGACGCCGGGCAA
GAGCAACTCGGTCGCCGCATACACTATTCTCAGAATGACTTGGTTGAGTACTCACCAGTCACAGAAAAGC
ATCTTACGGATGGCATGACAGTAAGAGAATTATGCAGTGCTGCCATAACCATGAGTGATAACACTGCGGC
CAACTTACTTCTGACAACGATCGGAGGACCGAAGGAGCTAACCGCTTTTTTGCACAACATGGGGGATCAT
GTAACTCGCCTTGATCGTTGGGAACCGGAGCTGAATGAAGCCATACCAAACGACGAGCGTGACACCACGA
TGCCTGTAGCAATGGCAACAACGTTGCGCAAACTATTAACTGGCGAACTACTTACTCTAGCTTCCCGGCA
ACAATTAATAGACTGGATGGAGGCGGATAAAGTTGCAGGACCACTTCTGCGCTCGGCCCTTCCGGCTGGC
TGGTTTATTGCTGATAAATCTGGAGCCGGTGAGCGTGGAAGCCGCGGTATCATTGCAGCACTGGGGCCAG
ATGGTAAGCCCTCCCGTATCGTAGTTATCTACACGACGGGGAGTCAGGCAACTATGGATGAACGAAATAG
ACAGATCGCTGAGATAGGTGCCTCACTGATTAAGCATTGGTAACTGTCAGACCAAGTTTACTCATATATA
CTTTAGATTGATTTAAAACTTCATTTTTAATTTAAAAGGATCTAGGTGAAGATCCTTTTTGATAATCTCA
TGACCAAAATCCCTTAACGTGAGTTTTCGTTCCACTGAGCGTCAGACCCCGTAGAAAAGATCAAAGGATC
TTCTTGAGATCCTTTTTTTCTGCGCGTAATCTGCTGCTTGCAAACAAAAAAACCACCGCTACCAGCGGTG
GTTTGTTTGCCGGATCAAGAGCTACCAACTCTTTTTCCGAAGGTAACTGGCTTCAGCAGAGCGCAGATAC
CAAATACTGTCCTTCTAGTGTAGCCGTAGTTAGGCCACCACTTCAAGAACTCTGTAGCACCGCCTACATA
CCTCGCTCTGCTAATCCTGTTACCAGTGGCTGCTGCCAGTGGCGATAAGTCGTGTCTTACCGGGTTGGAC
TCAAGACGATAGTTACCGGATAAGGCGCAGCGGTCGGGCTGAACGGGGGGTTCGTGCACACAGCCCAGCT
TGGAGCGAACGACCTACACCGAACTGAGATACCTACAGCGTGAGCTATGAGAAAGCGCCACGCTTCCCGA
AGGGAGAAAGGCGGACAGGTATCCGGTAAGCGGCAGGGTCGGAACAGGAGAGCGCACGAGGGAGCTTCCA
GGGGGAAACGCCTGGTATCTTTATAGTCCTGTCGGGTTTCGCCACCTCTGACTTGAGCGTCGATTTTTGT
GATGCTCGTCAGGGGGGCGGAGCCTATGGAAAAACGCCAGCAACGCGGCCTTTTTACGGTTCCTGGCCTT
TTGCTGGCCTTTTGCTCACATGT
