Features (pLannotate 1.2.2; 19 found; start..end, strand, type, name):
     72..312     +  promoter       U6 promoter: RNA polymerase III promoter for human U6 snRNA
    342..417     +  misc_RNA       gRNA scaffold: guide RNA scaffold for the Streptococcus pyogenes CRISPR/Cas9 system
    424..467     +  misc_RNA       gRNA scaffold (fragment): guide RNA scaffold for the Streptococcus pyogenes CRISPR/Cas9 system
    514..799     +  enhancer       CMV enhancer: human cytomegalovirus immediate early enhancer; contains an 18-bp deletion relative to the standard CMV enhancer
    801..1075    +  promoter       chicken β-actin promoter: No description available
   1076..1303    +  intron         hybrid intron: hybrid between chicken β-actin (CBA) and minute virus of mice (MMV) introns (Gray et al., 2011)
   1441..3042    +  CDS            Cas9(N): N-terminal portion of Streptococcus pyogenes Cas9 (Zetsche et al., 2015)
   3043..5541    +  CDS            Cas9(C): C-terminal portion of Streptococcus pyogenes Cas9 (Zetsche et al., 2015)
   5542..5589    +  CDS            nucleoplasmin NLS: bipartite nuclear localization signal from nucleoplasmin
   5659..6372    +  CDS            EGFP: EGFP is a basic (constitutively fluorescent) green fluorescent protein published in 1996, derived from Aequorea victoria. It is reported to be a rapidly-maturing weak dimer with moderate acid sensitivity.
   6406..6517    +  polyA_signal   bGH poly(A) signal: bovine growth hormone polyadenylation signal
   6622..6762    +  repeat_region  AAV2 ITR: inverted terminal repeat of adeno-associated virus serotype 2 inverted
   6767..6818    -  misc_feature   bom (fragment): basis of mobility region from pBR322
   6837..7292    +  rep_origin     f1 ori (sequence partly withheld): f1 bacteriophage origin of replication; arrow indicates direction of (+) strand synthesis
   7293..7342    -  misc_feature   bom (fragment): basis of mobility region from pBR322
   7444..7479    -  CDS            rop (fragment): Rop protein, which maintains plasmids at low copy number; rop
   7574..7678    +  promoter       AmpR promoter: bla
   7679..8539    +  CDS            AmpR: β-lactamase; bla; confers resistance to ampicillin, carbenicillin, and related antibiotics
   8710..10      +  rep_origin     ori (across the origin): high-copy-number ColE1/pMB1/pBR322/pUC origin of replication
>Addgene plasmid #127123 | px458_2A_GFP_sgRNA_RACK1 | addgene full sequence | sequence record 251409 | Addgene NGS Result
CCTATGGAAAAACGCCAGCAACGCGGCCTTTTTACGGTTCCTGGCCTTTTGCTGGCCTTTTGCTCACATG
TGAGGGCCTATTTCCCATGATTCCTTCATATTTGCATATACGATACAAGGCTGTTAGAGAGATAATTGGA
ATTAATTTGACTGTAAACACAAAGATATTAGTACAAAATACGTGACGTAGAAAGTAATAATTTCTTGGGT
AGTTTGCAGTTTTAAAATTATGTTTTAAAATGGACTATCATATGCTTACCGTAACTTGAAAGTATTTCGA
TTTCTTGGCTTTATATATCTTGTGGAAAGGACGAAACACCGACTGCGGGGTAGTAGCGATCGTTTTAGAG
CTAGAAATAGCAAGTTAAAATAAGGCTAGTCCGTTATCAACTTGAAAAAGTGGCACCGAGTCGGTGCTTT
TTTGTTTTAGAGCTAGAAATAGCAAGTTAAAATAAGGCTAGTCCGTTTTTAGCGCGTGCGCCAATTCTGC
AGACAAATGGCTCTAGAGGTACCCGTTACATAACTTACGGTAAATGGCCCGCCTGGCTGACCGCCCAACG
ACCCCCGCCCATTGACGTCAATAGTAACGCCAATAGGGACTTTCCATTGACGTCAATGGGTGGAGTATTT
ACGGTAAACTGCCCACTTGGCAGTACATCAAGTGTATCATATGCCAAGTACGCCCCCTATTGACGTCAAT
GACGGTAAATGGCCCGCCTGGCATTGTGCCCAGTACATGACCTTATGGGACTTTCCTACTTGGCAGTACA
TCTACGTATTAGTCATCGCTATTACCATGGTCGAGGTGAGCCCCACGTTCTGCTTCACTCTCCCCATCTC
CCCCCCCTCCCCACCCCCAATTTTGTATTTATTTATTTTTTAATTATTTTGTGCAGCGATGGGGGCGGGG
GGGGGGGGGCGCGCGCCAGGCGGGGCGGGGCGGGGCGAGGGGCGGGGCGGGGCGAGGCGGAGAGGTGCGG
CGGCAGCCAATCAGAGCGGCGCGCTCCGAAAGTTTCCTTTTATGGCGAGGCGGCGGCGGCGGCGGCCCTA
TAAAAAGCGAAGCGCGCGGCGGGCGGGAGTCGCTGCGCGCTGCCTTCGCCCCGTGCCCCGCTCCGCCGCC
GCCTCGCGCCGCCCGCCCCGGCTCTGACTGACCGCGTTACTCCCACAGGTGAGCGGGCGGGACGGCCCTT
CTCCTCCGGGCTGTAATTAGCTGAGCAAGAGGTAAGGGTTTAAGGGATGGTTGGTTGGTGGGGTATTAAT
GTTTAATTACCTGGAGCACCTGCCTGAAATCACTTTTTTTCAGGTTGGACCGGTGCCACCATGGACTATA
AGGACCACGACGGAGACTACAAGGATCATGATATTGATTACAAAGACGATGACGATAAGATGGCCCCAAA
GAAGAAGCGGAAGGTCGGTATCCACGGAGTCCCAGCAGCCGACAAGAAGTACAGCATCGGCCTGGACATC
GGCACCAACTCTGTGGGCTGGGCCGTGATCACCGACGAGTACAAGGTGCCCAGCAAGAAATTCAAGGTGC
TGGGCAACACCGACCGGCACAGCATCAAGAAGAACCTGATCGGAGCCCTGCTGTTCGACAGCGGCGAAAC
AGCCGAGGCCACCCGGCTGAAGAGAACCGCCAGAAGAAGATACACCAGACGGAAGAACCGGATCTGCTAT
CTGCAAGAGATCTTCAGCAACGAGATGGCCAAGGTGGACGACAGCTTCTTCCACAGACTGGAAGAGTCCT
TCCTGGTGGAAGAGGATAAGAAGCACGAGCGGCACCCCATCTTCGGCAACATCGTGGACGAGGTGGCCTA
CCACGAGAAGTACCCCACCATCTACCACCTGAGAAAGAAACTGGTGGACAGCACCGACAAGGCCGACCTG
CGGCTGATCTATCTGGCCCTGGCCCACATGATCAAGTTCCGGGGCCACTTCCTGATCGAGGGCGACCTGA
ACCCCGACAACAGCGACGTGGACAAGCTGTTCATCCAGCTGGTGCAGACCTACAACCAGCTGTTCGAGGA
AAACCCCATCAACGCCAGCGGCGTGGACGCCAAGGCCATCCTGTCTGCCAGACTGAGCAAGAGCAGACGG
CTGGAAAATCTGATCGCCCAGCTGCCCGGCGAGAAGAAGAATGGCCTGTTCGGAAACCTGATTGCCCTGA
GCCTGGGCCTGACCCCCAACTTCAAGAGCAACTTCGACCTGGCCGAGGATGCCAAACTGCAGCTGAGCAA
GGACACCTACGACGACGACCTGGACAACCTGCTGGCCCAGATCGGCGACCAGTACGCCGACCTGTTTCTG
GCCGCCAAGAACCTGTCCGACGCCATCCTGCTGAGCGACATCCTGAGAGTGAACACCGAGATCACCAAGG
CCCCCCTGAGCGCCTCTATGATCAAGAGATACGACGAGCACCACCAGGACCTGACCCTGCTGAAAGCTCT
CGTGCGGCAGCAGCTGCCTGAGAAGTACAAAGAGATTTTCTTCGACCAGAGCAAGAACGGCTACGCCGGC
TACATTGACGGCGGAGCCAGCCAGGAAGAGTTCTACAAGTTCATCAAGCCCATCCTGGAAAAGATGGACG
GCACCGAGGAACTGCTCGTGAAGCTGAACAGAGAGGACCTGCTGCGGAAGCAGCGGACCTTCGACAACGG
CAGCATCCCCCACCAGATCCACCTGGGAGAGCTGCACGCCATTCTGCGGCGGCAGGAAGATTTTTACCCA
TTCCTGAAGGACAACCGGGAAAAGATCGAGAAGATCCTGACCTTCCGCATCCCCTACTACGTGGGCCCTC
TGGCCAGGGGAAACAGCAGATTCGCCTGGATGACCAGAAAGAGCGAGGAAACCATCACCCCCTGGAACTT
CGAGGAAGTGGTGGACAAGGGCGCTTCCGCCCAGAGCTTCATCGAGCGGATGACCAACTTCGATAAGAAC
CTGCCCAACGAGAAGGTGCTGCCCAAGCACAGCCTGCTGTACGAGTACTTCACCGTGTATAACGAGCTGA
CCAAAGTGAAATACGTGACCGAGGGAATGAGAAAGCCCGCCTTCCTGAGCGGCGAGCAGAAAAAGGCCAT
CGTGGACCTGCTGTTCAAGACCAACCGGAAAGTGACCGTGAAGCAGCTGAAAGAGGACTACTTCAAGAAA
ATCGAGTGCTTCGACTCCGTGGAAATCTCCGGCGTGGAAGATCGGTTCAACGCCTCCCTGGGCACATACC
ACGATCTGCTGAAAATTATCAAGGACAAGGACTTCCTGGACAATGAGGAAAACGAGGACATTCTGGAAGA
TATCGTGCTGACCCTGACACTGTTTGAGGACAGAGAGATGATCGAGGAACGGCTGAAAACCTATGCCCAC
CTGTTCGACGACAAAGTGATGAAGCAGCTGAAGCGGCGGAGATACACCGGCTGGGGCAGGCTGAGCCGGA
AGCTGATCAACGGCATCCGGGACAAGCAGTCCGGCAAGACAATCCTGGATTTCCTGAAGTCCGACGGCTT
CGCCAACAGAAACTTCATGCAGCTGATCCACGACGACAGCCTGACCTTTAAAGAGGACATCCAGAAAGCC
CAGGTGTCCGGCCAGGGCGATAGCCTGCACGAGCACATTGCCAATCTGGCCGGCAGCCCCGCCATTAAGA
AGGGCATCCTGCAGACAGTGAAGGTGGTGGACGAGCTCGTGAAAGTGATGGGCCGGCACAAGCCCGAGAA
CATCGTGATCGAAATGGCCAGAGAGAACCAGACCACCCAGAAGGGACAGAAGAACAGCCGCGAGAGAATG
AAGCGGATCGAAGAGGGCATCAAAGAGCTGGGCAGCCAGATCCTGAAAGAACACCCCGTGGAAAACACCC
AGCTGCAGAACGAGAAGCTGTACCTGTACTACCTGCAGAATGGGCGGGATATGTACGTGGACCAGGAACT
GGACATCAACCGGCTGTCCGACTACGATGTGGACCATATCGTGCCTCAGAGCTTTCTGAAGGACGACTCC
ATCGACAACAAGGTGCTGACCAGAAGCGACAAGAACCGGGGCAAGAGCGACAACGTGCCCTCCGAAGAGG
TCGTGAAGAAGATGAAGAACTACTGGCGGCAGCTGCTGAACGCCAAGCTGATTACCCAGAGAAAGTTCGA
CAATCTGACCAAGGCCGAGAGAGGCGGCCTGAGCGAACTGGATAAGGCCGGCTTCATCAAGAGACAGCTG
GTGGAAACCCGGCAGATCACAAAGCACGTGGCACAGATCCTGGACTCCCGGATGAACACTAAGTACGACG
AGAATGACAAGCTGATCCGGGAAGTGAAAGTGATCACCCTGAAGTCCAAGCTGGTGTCCGATTTCCGGAA
GGATTTCCAGTTTTACAAAGTGCGCGAGATCAACAACTACCACCACGCCCACGACGCCTACCTGAACGCC
GTCGTGGGAACCGCCCTGATCAAAAAGTACCCTAAGCTGGAAAGCGAGTTCGTGTACGGCGACTACAAGG
TGTACGACGTGCGGAAGATGATCGCCAAGAGCGAGCAGGAAATCGGCAAGGCTACCGCCAAGTACTTCTT
CTACAGCAACATCATGAACTTTTTCAAGACCGAGATTACCCTGGCCAACGGCGAGATCCGGAAGCGGCCT
CTGATCGAGACAAACGGCGAAACCGGGGAGATCGTGTGGGATAAGGGCCGGGATTTTGCCACCGTGCGGA
AAGTGCTGAGCATGCCCCAAGTGAATATCGTGAAAAAGACCGAGGTGCAGACAGGCGGCTTCAGCAAAGA
GTCTATCCTGCCCAAGAGGAACAGCGATAAGCTGATCGCCAGAAAGAAGGACTGGGACCCTAAGAAGTAC
GGCGGCTTCGACAGCCCCACCGTGGCCTATTCTGTGCTGGTGGTGGCCAAAGTGGAAAAGGGCAAGTCCA
AGAAACTGAAGAGTGTGAAAGAGCTGCTGGGGATCACCATCATGGAAAGAAGCAGCTTCGAGAAGAATCC
CATCGACTTTCTGGAAGCCAAGGGCTACAAAGAAGTGAAAAAGGACCTGATCATCAAGCTGCCTAAGTAC
TCCCTGTTCGAGCTGGAAAACGGCCGGAAGAGAATGCTGGCCTCTGCCGGCGAACTGCAGAAGGGAAACG
AACTGGCCCTGCCCTCCAAATATGTGAACTTCCTGTACCTGGCCAGCCACTATGAGAAGCTGAAGGGCTC
CCCCGAGGATAATGAGCAGAAACAGCTGTTTGTGGAACAGCACAAGCACTACCTGGACGAGATCATCGAG
CAGATCAGCGAGTTCTCCAAGAGAGTGATCCTGGCCGACGCTAATCTGGACAAAGTGCTGTCCGCCTACA
ACAAGCACCGGGATAAGCCCATCAGAGAGCAGGCCGAGAATATCATCCACCTGTTTACCCTGACCAATCT
GGGAGCCCCTGCCGCCTTCAAGTACTTTGACACCACCATCGACCGGAAGAGGTACACCAGCACCAAAGAG
GTGCTGGACGCCACCCTGATCCACCAGAGCATCACCGGCCTGTACGAGACACGGATCGACCTGTCTCAGC
TGGGAGGCGACAAAAGGCCGGCGGCCACGAAAAAGGCCGGCCAGGCAAAAAAGAAAAAGGAATTCGGCAG
TGGAGAGGGCAGAGGAAGTCTGCTAACATGCGGTGACGTCGAGGAGAATCCTGGCCCAGTGAGCAAGGGC
GAGGAGCTGTTCACCGGGGTGGTGCCCATCCTGGTCGAGCTGGACGGCGACGTAAACGGCCACAAGTTCA
GCGTGTCCGGCGAGGGCGAGGGCGATGCCACCTACGGCAAGCTGACCCTGAAGTTCATCTGCACCACCGG
CAAGCTGCCCGTGCCCTGGCCCACCCTCGTGACCACCCTGACCTACGGCGTGCAGTGCTTCAGCCGCTAC
CCCGACCACATGAAGCAGCACGACTTCTTCAAGTCCGCCATGCCCGAAGGCTACGTCCAGGAGCGCACCA
TCTTCTTCAAGGACGACGGCAACTACAAGACCCGCGCCGAGGTGAAGTTCGAGGGCGACACCCTGGTGAA
CCGCATCGAGCTGAAGGGCATCGACTTCAAGGAGGACGGCAACATCCTGGGGCACAAGCTGGAGTACAAC
TACAACAGCCACAACGTCTATATCATGGCCGACAAGCAGAAGAACGGCATCAAGGTGAACTTCAAGATCC
GCCACAACATCGAGGACGGCAGCGTGCAGCTCGCCGACCACTACCAGCAGAACACCCCCATCGGCGACGG
CCCCGTGCTGCTGCCCGACAACCACTACCTGAGCACCCAGTCCGCCCTGAGCAAAGACCCCAACGAGAAG
CGCGATCACATGGTCCTGCTGGAGTTCGTGACCGCCGCCGGGATCACTCTCGGCATGGACGAGCTGTACA
AGGAATTCTAACTAGAGCTCGCTGATCAGCCTCGACTGTGCCTTCTAGTTGCCAGCCATCTGTTGTTTGC
CCCTCCCCCGTGCCTTCCTTGACCCTGGAAGGTGCCACTCCCACTGTCCTTTCCTAATAAAATGAGGAAA
TTGCATCGCATTGTCTGAGTAGGTGTCATTCTATTCTGGGGGGTGGGGTGGGGCAGGACAGCAAGGGGGA
GGATTGGGAAGAGAATAGCAGGCATGCTGGGGAGCGGCCGCAGGAACCCCTAGTGATGGAGTTGGCCACT
CCCTCTCTGCGCGCTCGCTCGCTCACTGAGGCCGGGCGACCAAAGGTCGCCCGACGCCCGGGCTTTGCCC
GGGCGGCCTCAGTGAGCGAGCGAGCGCGCAGCTGCCTGCAGGGGCGCCTGATGCGGTATTTTCTCCTTAC
GCATCTGTGCGGTATTTCACACCGCATA
[95 nt withheld, positions 6819-6913]
T
[46 nt withheld, positions 6915-6960]
C
[141 nt withheld, positions 6962-7102]
CCTTTGACGTTGGAGTCCACGTTCTTT
[37 nt withheld, positions 7130-7166]
ACTCTATCTCGGGCTATTCTTTTGATTTATAAGGGATTTTGCCGATTTCGGTCTATTGGTTAAAAAATGA
GCTGATTTAACAAAAATTTAACGCGAATTTTAACAAAATATTAACGTTTACAATTTTATGGTGCACTCTC
AGTACAATCTGCTCTGATGCCGCATAGTTAAGCCAGCCCCGACACCCGCCAACACCCGCTGACGCGCCCT
GACGGGCTTGTCTGCTCCCGGCATCCGCTTACAGACAAGCTGTGACCGTCTCCGGGAGCTGCATGTGTCA
GAGGTTTTCACCGTCATCACCGAAACGCGCGAGACGAAAGGGCCTCGTGATACGCCTATTTTTATAGGTT
AATGTCATGATAATAATGGTTTCTTAGACGTCAGGTGGCACTTTTCGGGGAAATGTGCGCGGAACCCCTA
TTTGTTTATTTTTCTAAATACATTCAAATATGTATCCGCTCATGAGACAATAACCCTGATAAATGCTTCA
ATAATATTGAAAAAGGAAGAGTATGAGTATTCAACATTTCCGTGTCGCCCTTATTCCCTTTTTTGCGGCA
TTTTGCCTTCCTGTTTTTGCTCACCCAGAAACGCTGGTGAAAGTAAAAGATGCTGAAGATCAGTTGGGTG
CACGAGTGGGTTACATCGAACTGGATCTCAACAGCGGTAAGATCCTTGAGAGTTTTCGCCCCGAAGAACG
TTTTCCAATGATGAGCACTTTTAAAGTTCTGCTATGTGGCGCGGTATTATCCCGTATTGACGCCGGGCAA
GAGCAACTCGGTCGCCGCATACACTATTCTCAGAATGACTTGGTTGAGTACTCACCAGTCACAGAAAAGC
ATCTTACGGATGGCATGACAGTAAGAGAATTATGCAGTGCTGCCATAACCATGAGTGATAACACTGCGGC
CAACTTACTTCTGACAACGATCGGAGGACCGAAGGAGCTAACCGCTTTTTTGCACAACATGGGGGATCAT
GTAACTCGCCTTGATCGTTGGGAACCGGAGCTGAATGAAGCCATACCAAACGACGAGCGTGACACCACGA
TGCCTGTAGCAATGGCAACAACGTTGCGCAAACTATTAACTGGCGAACTACTTACTCTAGCTTCCCGGCA
ACAATTAATAGACTGGATGGAGGCGGATAAAGTTGCAGGACCACTTCTGCGCTCGGCCCTTCCGGCTGGC
TGGTTTATTGCTGATAAATCTGGAGCCGGTGAGCGTGGAAGCCGCGGTATCATTGCAGCACTGGGGCCAG
ATGGTAAGCCCTCCCGTATCGTAGTTATCTACACGACGGGGAGTCAGGCAACTATGGATGAACGAAATAG
ACAGATCGCTGAGATAGGTGCCTCACTGATTAAGCATTGGTAACTGTCAGACCAAGTTTACTCATATATA
CTTTAGATTGATTTAAAACTTCATTTTTAATTTAAAAGGATCTAGGTGAAGATCCTTTTTGATAATCTCA
TGACCAAAATCCCTTAACGTGAGTTTTCGTTCCACTGAGCGTCAGACCCCGTAGAAAAGATCAAAGGATC
TTCTTGAGATCCTTTTTTTCTGCGCGTAATCTGCTGCTTGCAAACAAAAAAACCACCGCTACCAGCGGTG
GTTTGTTTGCCGGATCAAGAGCTACCAACTCTTTTTCCGAAGGTAACTGGCTTCAGCAGAGCGCAGATAC
CAAATACTGTTCTTCTAGTGTAGCCGTAGTTAGGCCACCACTTCAAGAACTCTGTAGCACCGCCTACATA
CCTCGCTCTGCTAATCCTGTTACCAGTGGCTGCTGCCAGTGGCGATAAGTCGTGTCTTACCGGGTTGGAC
TCAAGACGATAGTTACCGGATAAGGCGCAGCGGTCGGGCTGAACGGGGGGTTCGTGCACACAGCCCAGCT
TGGAGCGAACGACCTACACCGAACTGAGATACCTACAGCGTGAGCTATGAGAAAGCGCCACGCTTCCCGA
AGGGAGAAAGGCGGACAGGTATCCGGTAAGCGGCAGGGTCGGAACAGGAGAGCGCACGAGGGAGCTTCCA
GGGGGAAACGCCTGGTATCTTTATAGTCCTGTCGGGTTTCGCCACCTCTGACTTGAGCGTCGATTTTTGT
GATGCTCGTCAGGGGGGCGGAG
